Addgene plasmid #27908: pUT1324-HQ858826
Depositing lab: John Gray & Erich Grotewold. Depositing organization: University of Toledo. Publication: GRASSIUS: a platform for comparative regulatory genomics across the grasses. Yilmaz A, Nishiyama MY Jr, Fuentes BG, Souza GM, Janies D, Gray J, Grotewold E. Plant Physiol. 2009 Jan;149(1):171-80. doi: 10.1104/pp.108.128579. Epub 2008 Nov 5. PubMed 18987217.
Backbone
  Vector backbone: pENTR/D
  Backbone manufacturer: Invitrogen
  Backbone size w/o insert (bp): 2580
  Vector type: Entry vector
Growth in bacteria
  Bacterial resistance: Kanamycin, 50 μg/mL
  Growth temperature: 37°C
  Growth strain: DH5alpha
  Growth instructions: E. coli Top10 (Invitrogen)
  Copy number: Low Copy
Gene/Insert
  Gene/Insert name: WRKY transcription factor encoded by Os01g0186000 LOC_Os01g09100
  Species: Oryza sativa (rice)
  Insert size (bp): 657
  GenBank ID: HQ858826
  Cloning method: Restriction Enzyme
  Sequencing primers: 5′ M13 For; 3′ M13 Rev
Terms and licenses: Academic/Nonprofit Terms; Industry Terms: Not Available to Industry
Depositor comments: This CDS was amplified using PCR from a full length cDNA template from the OSIIEa, OSIIEb, and OSJNEa thru OSJNEf full length cDNA libraries generated by the Guoliang Wang lab at Ohio State University. The PCR product omitted the stop codon. The PCR product was cloned into a Gateway pENTR/D entry vector. Further information on this gene may be obtained at www.grassius.org using the Genbank number. (The second half of the plasmid name is the Genbank Number for the sequence of the insert)
How to cite: pUT1324-HQ858826 was a gift from John Gray & Erich Grotewold (Addgene plasmid # 27908 ; http://n2t.net/addgene:27908 ; RRID:Addgene_27908)
