[The description below was written by a language model from this plasmid's Addgene catalogue record and pLannotate feature annotations shown in this document.]
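Description:
pUT1324-HQ858826 is a Gateway entry clone built on the Invitrogen pENTR/D backbone (2,580 bp without insert; 3,237 nt in the full depositor sequence). It is propagated in E. coli under kanamycin selection, conferred by an aph(3')-Ia KanR gene, and replicates from a ColE1/pUC-type origin. The catalogue lists the plasmid as low copy, whereas the feature annotation describes this origin as high-copy; the record does not resolve that difference. The rrnB T1 and T2 terminators lie upstream of the cloning region and insulate it from read-through transcription from the backbone. A T7 promoter sits just outside attL2, oriented toward the insert.

The payload is a 657 bp coding sequence for a rice (Oryza sativa) WRKY transcription factor, locus Os01g0186000 / LOC_Os01g09100, flanked by attL1 and attL2 sites. It was PCR-amplified from a full-length rice cDNA library template, and the stop codon was deliberately omitted. LR recombination into a suitable destination vector can therefore produce C-terminal fusions to tags or reporters. The entry clone has no promoter intended to express the insert; expression depends on the destination vector chosen. The annotated match to Arabidopsis WRKY43 within the insert reflects homology in the conserved WRKY DNA-binding domain, which recognises W-box elements. The very short "chicken β-actin promoter", lacI and lacZα fragment hits are most likely incidental or residual sequence matches rather than functional parts. The clone belongs to a collection of grass transcription factor ORFs linked to a comparative regulatory genomics resource, and serves as a shuttle template for moving this WRKY ORF into expression vectors.
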