Features (pLannotate 1.2.2; 11 found; start..end, strand, type, name):
      1..100     +  protein_bind   attL1: mutant version of attL; recombination site for the Gateway® LR reaction LR Clonase™
    235..252     +  promoter       chicken β-actin promoter (fragment): contains a 21-bp deletion relative to the standard chicken β-actin promoter
    400..609     +  CDS            WRKY43 (fragment): WRK43_ARATH - Experimental evidence at protein level: Swiss-Prot protein existence level 1. Transcription factor. Interacts specifically with the W box (5'-(T)TGAC[CT]-3'), a frequently occurring elicitor-responsive cis- acting element (By similarity). From Arabidopsis thaliana (Mouse-ear cress).
    794..893     -  protein_bind   attL2: mutant version of attL; recombination site for the Gateway® LR reaction LR Clonase™
    911..929     -  promoter       T7 promoter: promoter for bacteriophage T7 RNA polymerase
   1063..1872    +  CDS            KanR: aminoglycoside phosphotransferase; aph(3')-Ia; confers resistance to kanamycin in bacteria or G418 (Geneticin®) in eukaryotes
   2019..2607    +  rep_origin     ori: high-copy-number ColE1/pMB1/pBR322/pUC origin of replication
   2790..2882    +  CDS            lacI (fragment): lac repressor; lacI; The lac repressor binds to the lac operator to inhibit transcription in E. coli. This inhibition can be relieved by adding lactose or isopropyl-β-D-thiogalactopyranoside (IPTG).
   2937..2964    -  terminator     rrnB T2 terminator: transcription terminator T2 from the E. coli rrnB gene
   3096..3139    +  terminator     rrnB T1 terminator: Escherichia coli rrnB; transcription terminator T1 from the E. coli rrnB gene
   3186..3222    -  CDS            lacZα (fragment): LacZα fragment of β-galactosidase; lacZ fragment
>Addgene plasmid #27908 | pUT1324-HQ858826 | depositor full sequence | sequence record 13182 | Author sequence
CAAATAATGATTTTATTTTGACTGATAGTGACCTGTTCGTTGCAACAAATTGATGAGCAATGCTTTTTTA
TAATGCCAACTTTGTACAAAAAAGCAGGCTCCGCGGCCGCCCCCTTCACCATGGCGGCTTCGCTGGGACT
CTGCCACGAGACGTCGTACGCCTACTCGTACCCGGCGTCGAACACCTCCTCCTCCTTGTGCTTCCCTCCT
CTCATGGCGGACCACATCGTCGACGGCGGCGGCGGCGGCGGCTGTTCCTTTGGTGAATTCCTGGAGCTCG
GCCATTCCGTGTACTCGCTGCCGCTTCCGCCGCCGCCGTCGCAGCCGGTGGTGGTCGCCGGCGGGAACAA
TGATCAGTATGGCGTGTCGTCGTCGTCGTCGGCGGCGGCGACGACGAGCAGGATCGGGTTCAGGACGAGG
TCGGAGGTGGAGGTGCTGGACGACGGGTTCAAGTGGCGAAAGTACGGGAAGAAGGCGGTGAAGAGCAGCC
CGAACCCGCGGAACTACTACCGGTGCTCGGCGGCGGGGTGCGGCGTCAAGAAGCGGGTGGAGCGCGACGG
CGACGACCCGCGCTACGTCGTCACCACCTACGACGGCGTCCACAACCACGCGACCCCCGGCTGCGTCGGC
GGCGGCGGCCACCTCCCGTACCCTACTTCCGCTGCGCCGCCGTGGAGCGTTCCGGCGGCGGCGGCCTCGC
CGCCTCCCGCGCACGCGCAGGCGTGGGGGGCGCCGCTGCACGCCGCCGCGGCGGCGCACTCGTCGGAATC
GTCGTTCAAGGGTGGGCGCGCCGACCCAGCTTTCTTGTACAAAGTTGGCATTATAAGAAAGCATTGCTTA
TCAATTTGTTGCAACGAACAGGTCACTATCAGTCAAAATAAAATCATTATTTGCCATCCAGCTGATATCC
CCTATAGTGAGTCGTATTACATGGTCATAGCTGTTTCCTGGCAGCTCTGGCCCGTGTCTCAAAATCTCTG
ATGTTACATTGCACAAGATAAAAATATATCATCATGAACAATAAAACTGTCTGCTTACATAAACAGTAAT
ACAAGGGGTGTTATGAGCCATATTCAACGGGAAACGTCGAGGCCGCGATTAAATTCCAACATGGATGCTG
ATTTATATGGGTATAAATGGGCTCGCGATAATGTCGGGCAATCAGGTGCGACAATCTATCGCTTGTATGG
GAAGCCCGATGCGCCAGAGTTGTTTCTGAAACATGGCAAAGGTAGCGTTGCCAATGATGTTACAGATGAG
ATGGTCAGACTAAACTGGCTGACGGAATTTATGCCTCTTCCGACCATCAAGCATTTTATCCGTACTCCTG
ATGATGCATGGTTACTCACCACTGCGATCCCCGGAAAAACAGCATTCCAGGTATTAGAAGAATATCCTGA
TTCAGGTGAAAATATTGTTGATGCGCTGGCAGTGTTCCTGCGCCGGTTGCATTCGATTCCTGTTTGTAAT
TGTCCTTTTAACAGCGATCGCGTATTTCGTCTCGCTCAGGCGCAATCACGAATGAATAACGGTTTGGTTG
ATGCGAGTGATTTTGATGACGAGCGTAATGGCTGGCCTGTTGAACAAGTCTGGAAAGAAATGCATAAACT
TTTGCCATTCTCACCGGATTCAGTCGTCACTCATGGTGATTTCTCACTTGATAACCTTATTTTTGACGAG
GGGAAATTAATAGGTTGTATTGATGTTGGACGAGTCGGAATCGCAGACCGATACCAGGATCTTGCCATCC
TATGGAACTGCCTCGGTGAGTTTTCTCCTTCATTACAGAAACGGCTTTTTCAAAAATATGGTATTGATAA
TCCTGATATGAATAAATTGCAGTTTCATTTGATGCTCGATGAGTTTTTCTAATCAGAATTGGTTAATTGG
TTGTAACACTGGCAGAGCATTACGCTGACTTGACGGGACGGCGCAAGCTCATGACCAAAATCCCTTAACG
TGAGTTACGCGTCGTTCCACTGAGCGTCAGACCCCGTAGAAAAGATCAAAGGATCTTCTTGAGATCCTTT
TTTTCTGCGCGTAATCTGCTGCTTGCAAACAAAAAAACCACCGCTACCAGCGGTGGTTTGTTTGCCGGAT
CAAGAGCTACCAACTCTTTTTCCGAAGGTAACTGGCTTCAGCAGAGCGCAGATACCAAATACTGTCCTTC
TAGTGTAGCCGTAGTTAGGCCACCACTTCAAGAACTCTGTAGCACCGCCTACATACCTCGCTCTGCTAAT
CCTGTTACCAGTGGCTGCTGCCAGTGGCGATAAGTCGTGTCTTACCGGGTTGGACTCAAGACGATAGTTA
CCGGATAAGGCGCAGCGGTCGGGCTGAACGGGGGGTTCGTGCACACAGCCCAGCTTGGAGCGAACGACCT
ACACCGAACTGAGATACCTACAGCGTGAGCATTGAGAAAGCGCCACGCTTCCCGAAGGGAGAAAGGCGGA
CAGGTATCCGGTAAGCGGCAGGGTCGGAACAGGAGAGCGCACGAGGGAGCTTCCAGGGGGAAACGCCTGG
TATCTTTATAGTCCTGTCGGGTTTCGCCACCTCTGACTTGAGCGTCGATTTTTGTGATGCTCGTCAGGGG
GGCGGAGCCTATGGAAAAACGCCAGCAACGCGGCCTTTTTACGGTTCCTGGCCTTTTGCTGGCCTTTTGC
TCACATGTTCTTTCCTGCGTTATCCCCTGATTCTGTGGATAACCGTATTACCGCCTTTGAGTGAGCTGAT
ACCGCTCGCCGCAGCCGAACGACCGAGCGCAGCGAGTCAGTGAGCGAGGAAGCGGAAGAGCGCCCAATAC
GCAAACCGCCTCTCCCCGCGCGTTGGCCGATTCATTAATGCAGCTGGCACGACAGGTTTCCCGACTGGAA
AGCGGGCAGTGAGCGCAACGCAATTAATACGCGTACCGCTAGCCAGGAAGAGTTTGTAGAAACGCAAAAA
GGCCATCCGTCAGGATGGCCTTCTGCTTAGTTTGATGCCTGGCAGTTTATGGCGGGCGTCCTGCCCGCCA
CCCTCCGGGCCGTTGCTTCACAACGTTCAAATCCGCTCCCGGCGGATTTGTCCTACTCAGGAGAGCGTTC
ACCGACAAACAACAGATAAAACGAAAGGCCCAGTCTTCCGACTGAGCCTTTCGTTTTATTTGATGCCTGG
CAGTTCCCTACTCTCGCGTTAACGCTAGCATGGATGTTTTCCCAGTCACGACGTTGTAAAACGACGGCCA
GTCTTAAGCTCGGGCCC
