>Addgene plasmid #27908 | pUT1324-HQ858826 | addgene partial sequence | sequence record 34198 | 27908 with M13pUC-fwd
ATGATTTTATTTTGACTGATAGTGACCTGTTCGTTGCAACAAATTGATGAGCAATGCTTTTTTATAATGC
CAACTTTGTACAAAAAAGCAGGCTCCGCGGCCGCCCCCTTCACCATGGCGGCTTCGCTGGGACTCTGCCA
CGAGACGTCGTACGCCTACTCGTACCCGGCGTCGAACACCTCCTCCTCCTTGTGCTTCCCTCCTCTCATG
GCGGACCACATCGTCGACGGCGGCGGCGGCGGCGGCTGTTCCTTTGGTGAATTCCTGGAGCTCGGCCATT
CCGTGTACTCGCTGCCGCTTCCGCCGCCGCCGTCGCAGCCGGTGGTGGTCGCCGGCGGGAACAATGATCA
GTATGGCGTGTCGTCGTCGTCGTCGGCGGCGGCGACGACGAGCAGGATCGGGTTCAGGACGAGGTCGGAG
GTGGAGGTGCTGGACGAC
